Addgene plasmid #201023: pET-28a(+)-6xHis-TEV-ORF9c
Purpose: Bacterial expression of codon optimized SARS-CoV-2 ORF9c tagged with an N-terminus His tag followed by a TEV cleavage site.
Depositing lab: Sharon Rozovsky. Depositing organization: University of Delaware. Publication: Selenoprotein S Interacts with the Replication and Transcription Complex of SARS-CoV-2 by Binding nsp7. Ghelichkhani F, Gonzalez FA, Kapitonova MA, Rozovsky S. J Mol Biol. 2023 Apr 15;435(8):168008. doi: 10.1016/j.jmb.2023.168008. Epub 2023 Feb 10. PubMed 36773692.
Backbone
  Vector backbone: pET28a(+)
  Backbone size w/o insert (bp): 5369
  Total vector size (bp): 5558
  Modifications to backbone: Insertion of PRF9c
  Vector type: Bacterial Expression
Growth in bacteria
  Bacterial resistance: Kanamycin, 50 μg/mL
  Growth temperature: 37°C
  Growth strain: DH5alpha
  Copy number: Low Copy
Gene/Insert
  Gene/Insert name: open reading frame 9c (alt name: ORF9c)
  Species: Synthetic; Severe acute respiratory syndrome coronavirus 2
  Insert size (bp): 222
  Mutation: Gene insert is codon optimized for Ecoli.
  Promoter: T7/LacO
  Tag / fusion protein: 6xHis-TEV (N terminal on backbone)
  Cloning method: Unknown
  Sequencing primers: 5′ taatacgactcactataggg
Terms and licenses: Academic/Nonprofit Terms; Industry Terms: Not Available to Industry
How to cite: pET-28a(+)-6xHis-TEV-ORF9c was a gift from Sharon Rozovsky (Addgene plasmid # 201023 ; http://n2t.net/addgene:201023 ; RRID:Addgene_201023)
