[The description below was written by a language model from this plasmid's Addgene catalogue record and pLannotate feature annotations shown in this document.]
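Description:
pET-28a(+)-6xHis-TEV-ORF9c is a bacterial expression plasmid built on the pET28a(+) backbone for producing the SARS-CoV-2 accessory protein ORF9c in E. coli. It replicates from a pBR322/ColE1-type origin accompanied by the rop gene and bom region, which is consistent with the catalogue's low copy number designation, and it is selected with kanamycin through the aph(3')-Ia (KanR) gene. An f1 origin is also present. The short tetracycline-resistance fragments and the partial AmpR promoter in the annotation are backbone remnants rather than functional markers.

The payload is a 222 bp synthetic ORF9c coding sequence, codon optimized for E. coli; the annotation software matched it to the homologous SARS-CoV protein (Y14_SARS). Expression is driven by a T7 promoter with an adjacent lac operator, followed by the T7 gene 10 ribosome binding site, and ends at the T7 terminator. The plasmid-encoded lacI gene supplies repressor, so transcription stays low until IPTG is added in a host that provides T7 RNA polymerase. Upstream of the insert, the open reading frame encodes a 6xHis tag followed by a TEV protease recognition site; these are the elements annotated as capTEV fragments. This allows metal-affinity purification and then removal of the tag. A further His-tag sequence lies downstream of the insert, as in the parental vector, but the record does not indicate whether it is translated. The sequenced record is 5,554 nt, close to the stated total of 5,558 bp. The plasmid was deposited with work on interactions between selenoprotein S and SARS-CoV-2 proteins, where it serves as a source of recombinant ORF9c.
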