Features (pLannotate 1.2.2; 21 found; start..end, strand, type, name):
     26..73      -  terminator     T7 terminator: transcription terminator for bacteriophage T7 RNA polymerase
     81..130     -  CDS            SET1 (fragment): solubility-enhancement tag derived from T7 phage gene 10B
    140..157     -  CDS            9xHis (fragment): 9xHis affinity tag
    216..425     -  CDS            Y14_SARS: Experimental evidence at protein level: Swiss-Prot protein existence level 1. From Severe acute respiratory syndrome coronavirus (SARS-CoV).
    430..450     -  CDS            capTEV™ (fragment): composite tag for in vivo biotinylation, TEV protease cleavage, and 6xHis tagging
    460..476     -  CDS            capTEV™ (fragment): composite tag for in vivo biotinylation, TEV protease cleavage, and 6xHis tagging
    495..517     -  RBS            RBS: efficient ribosome binding site from bacteriophage T7 gene 10 (Olins and Rangwala, 1989)
    532..556     -  protein_bind   lac operator: The lac repressor binds to the lac operator to inhibit transcription in E. coli. This inhibition can be relieved by adding lactose or isopropyl-β-D-thiogalactopyranoside (IPTG). lac repressor encoded by lacI
    557..575     -  promoter       T7 promoter: promoter for bacteriophage T7 RNA polymerase
    597..876     +  CDS            TcR (fragment): tetracycline efflux protein; tet; confers resistance to tetracycline
    884..961     +  promoter       lacI promoter: lacI
    962..2044    +  CDS            lacI: lac repressor; lacI; The lac repressor binds to the lac operator to inhibit transcription in E. coli. This inhibition can be relieved by adding lactose or isopropyl-β-D-thiogalactopyranoside (IPTG).
   2057..2078    +  protein_bind   CAP binding site: CAP binding activates transcription in the presence of cAMP. E. coli catabolite activator protein
   2093..2384    +  CDS            TcR (fragment): tetracycline efflux protein; tet; confers resistance to tetracycline
   2456..2836    -  CDS            YPB1_ECOLX: Protein predicted: Swiss-Prot protein existence level 4. From Escherichia coli.
   2853..3044    +  CDS            rop: Rop protein, which maintains plasmids at low copy number; rop
   3146..3285    +  misc_feature   bom: basis of mobility region from pBR322
   3471..4059    -  rep_origin     ori: high-copy-number ColE1/pMB1/pBR322/pUC origin of replication
   4181..4996    +  CDS            KanR: aminoglycoside phosphotransferase; aph(3')-Ia; confers resistance to kanamycin in bacteria or G418 (Geneticin®) in eukaryotes
   5005..5062    -  promoter       AmpR promoter (fragment): bla
   5115..5543    -  rep_origin     f1 ori (sequence partly withheld): f1 bacteriophage origin of replication; arrow indicates direction of (+) strand synthesis
>Addgene plasmid #201023 | pET-28a(+)-6xHis-TEV-ORF9c | addgene full sequence | sequence record 395160 | Addgene NGS Result
ATCCGGATATAGTTCCTCCTTTCAGCAAAAAACCCCTCAAGACCCGTTTAGAGGCCCCAAGGGGTTATGC
TAGTTATTGCTCAGCGGTGGCAGCAGCCAACTCAGCTTCCTTTCGGGCTTTGTTAGCAGCCGGATCTCAG
TGGTGGTGGTGGTGGTGCTCGAGTGCGGCCGCAAGCTTGTCGACGGAGCTCGAATTCGGATCCTTAGTCC
GTCAGGCAGCAACACAGCAGCAACAGCATCACCGCCATTGCCAGCCACTCCAAGAGTAACAGTTCACCAA
CCGCCGCTTGCAGTTGGATCTCCTGAACGGTGGCCACGACGTGATGCGGAACCAACAGCGGTTTCACAGC
CGCTTCTGCGCCCTTCTGGGTGCTAGCCTTCTGGCAGTGTTGTTCTTTTAAAAAATTATAACATGATTGT
AGCATATGGCCCTGAAAATAAAGATTCTCGCCGCTGCTGTGATGATGATGATGATGGCTGCTGCCCATGG
TATATCTCCTTCTTAAAGTTAAACAAAATTATTTCTAGAGGGGAATTGTTATCCGCTCACAATTCCCCTA
TAGTGAGTCGTATTAATTTCGCGGGATCGAGATCTCGATCCTCTACGCCGGACGCATCGTGGCCGGCATC
ACCGGCGCCACAGGTGCGGTTGCTGGCGCCTATATCGCCGACATCACCGATGGGGAAGATCGGGCTCGCC
ACTTCGGGCTCATGAGCGCTTGTTTCGGCGTGGGTATGGTGGCAGGCCCCGTGGCCGGGGGACTGTTGGG
CGCCATCTCCTTGCATGCACCATTCCTTGCGGCGGCGGTGCTCAACGGCCTCAACCTACTACTGGGCTGC
TTCCTAATGCAGGAGTCGCATAAGGGAGAGCGTCGAGATCCCGGACACCATCGAATGGCGCAAAACCTTT
CGCGGTATGGCATGATAGCGCCCGGAAGAGAGTCAATTCAGGGTGGTGAATGTGAAACCAGTAACGTTAT
ACGATGTCGCAGAGTATGCCGGTGTCTCTTATCAGACCGTTTCCCGCGTGGTGAACCAGGCCAGCCACGT
TTCTGCGAAAACGCGGGAAAAAGTGGAAGCGGCGATGGCGGAGCTGAATTACATTCCCAACCGCGTGGCA
CAACAACTGGCGGGCAAACAGTCGTTGCTGATTGGCGTTGCCACCTCCAGTCTGGCCCTGCACGCGCCGT
CGCAAATTGTCGCGGCGATTAAATCTCGCGCCGATCAACTGGGTGCCAGCGTGGTGGTGTCGATGGTAGA
ACGAAGCGGCGTCGAAGCCTGTAAAGCGGCGGTGCACAATCTTCTCGCGCAACGCGTCAGTGGGCTGATC
ATTAACTATCCGCTGGATGACCAGGATGCCATTGCTGTGGAAGCTGCCTGCACTAATGTTCCGGCGTTAT
TTCTTGATGTCTCTGACCAGACACCCATCAACAGTATTATTTTCTCCCATGAAGACGGTACGCGACTGGG
CGTGGAGCATCTGGTCGCATTGGGTCACCAGCAAATCGCGCTGTTAGCGGGCCCATTAAGTTCTGTCTCG
GCGCGTCTGCGTCTGGCTGGCTGGCATAAATATCTCACTCGCAATCAAATTCAGCCGATAGCGGAACGGG
AAGGCGACTGGAGTGCCATGTCCGGTTTTCAACAAACCATGCAAATGCTGAATGAGGGCATCGTTCCCAC
TGCGATGCTGGTTGCCAACGATCAGATGGCGCTGGGCGCAATGCGCGCCATTACCGAGTCCGGGCTGCGC
GTTGGTGCGGATATCTCGGTAGTGGGATACGACGATACCGAAGACAGCTCATGTTATATCCCGCCGTTAA
CCACCATCAAACAGGATTTTCGCCTGCTGGGGCAAACCAGCGTGGACCGCTTGCTGCAACTCTCTCAGGG
CCAGGCGGTGAAGGGCAATCAGCTGTTGCCCGTCTCACTGGTGAAAAGAAAAACCACCCTGGCGCCCAAT
ACGCAAACCGCCTCTCCCCGCGCGTTGGCCGATTCATTAATGCAGCTGGCACGACAGGTTTCCCGACTGG
AAAGCGGGCAGTGAGCGCAACGCAATTAATGTAAGTTAGCTCACTCATTAGGCACCGGGATCTCGACCGA
TGCCCTTGAGAGCCTTCAACCCAGTCAGCTCCTTCCGGTGGGCGCGGGGCATGACTATCGTCGCCGCACT
TATGACTGTCTTCTTTATCATGCAACTCGTAGGACAGGTGCCGGCAGCGCTCTGGGTCATTTTCGGCGAG
GACCGCTTTCGCTGGAGCGCGACGATGATCGGCCTGTCGCTTGCGGTATTCGGAATCTTGCACGCCCTCG
CTCAAGCCTTCGTCACTGGTCCCGCCACCAAACGTTTCGGCGAGAAGCAGGCCATTATCGCCGGCATGGC
GGCCCCACGGGTGCGCATGATCGTGCTCCTGTCGTTGAGGACCCGGCTAGGCTGGCGGGGTTGCCTTACT
GGTTAGCAGAATGAATCACCGATACGCGAGCGAACGTGAAGCGACTGCTGCTGCAAAACGTCTGCGACCT
GAGCAACAACATGAATGGTCTTCGGTTTCCGTGTTTCGTAAAGTCTGGAAACGCGGAAGTCAGCGCCCTG
CACCATTATGTTCCGGATCTGCATCGCAGGATGCTGCTGGCTACCCTGTGGAACACCTACATCTGTATTA
ACGAAGCGCTGGCATTGACCCTGAGTGATTTTTCTCTGGTCCCGCCGCATCCATACCGCCAGTTGTTTAC
CCTCACAACGTTCCAGTAACCGGGCATGTTCATCATCAGTAACCCGTATCGTGAGCATCCTCTCTCGTTT
CATCGGTATCATTACCCCCATGAACAGAAATCCCCCTTACACGGAGGCATCAGTGACCAAACAGGAAAAA
ACCGCCCTTAACATGGCCCGCTTTATCAGAAGCCAGACATTAACGCTTCTGGAGAAACTCAACGAGCTGG
ACGCGGATGAACAGGCAGACATCTGTGAATCGCTTCACGACCACGCTGATGAGCTTTACCGCAGCTGCCT
CGCGCGTTTCGGTGATGACGGTGAAAACCTCTGACACATGCAGCTCCCGGAGACGGTCACAGCTTGTCTG
TAAGCGGATGCCGGGAGCAGACAAGCCCGTCAGGGCGCGTCAGCGGGTGTTGGCGGGTGTCGGGGCGCAG
CCATGACCCAGTCACGTAGCGATAGCGGAGTGTATACTGGCTTAACTATGCGGCATCAGAGCAGATTGTA
CTGAGAGTGCACCATTGCGGTGTGAAATACCGCACAGATGCGTAAGGAGAAAATACCGCATCAGGCGCTC
TTCCGCTTCCTCGCTCACTGACTCGCTGCGCTCGGTCGTTCGGCTGCGGCGAGCGGTATCAGCTCACTCA
AAGGCGGTAATACGGTTATCCACAGAATCAGGGGATAACGCAGGAAAGAACATGTGAGCAAAAGGCCAGC
AAAAGGCCAGGAACCGTAAAAAGGCCGCGTTGCTGGCGTTTTTCCATAGGCTCCGCCCCCCTGACGAGCA
TCACAAAAATCGACGCTCAAGTCAGAGGTGGCGAAACCCGACAGGACTATAAAGATACCAGGCGTTTCCC
CCTGGAAGCTCCCTCGTGCGCTCTCCTGTTCCGACCCTGCCGCTTACCGGATACCTGTCCGCCTTTCTCC
CTTCGGGAAGCGTGGCGCTTTCTCATAGCTCACGCTGTAGGTATCTCAGTTCGGTGTAGGTCGTTCGCTC
CAAGCTGGGCTGTGTGCACGAACCCCCCGTTCAGCCCGACCGCTGCGCCTTATCCGGTAACTATCGTCTT
GAGTCCAACCCGGTAAGACACGACTTATCGCCACTGGCAGCAGCCACTGGTAACAGGATTAGCAGAGCGA
GGTATGTAGGCGGTGCTACAGAGTTCTTGAAGTGGTGGCCTAACTACGGCTACACTAGAAGGACAGTATT
TGGTATCTGCGCTCTGCTGAAGCCAGTTACCTTCGGAAAAAGAGTTGGTAGCTCTTGATCCGGCAAACAA
ACCACCGCTGGTAGCGGTGGTTTTTTTGTTTGCAAGCAGCAGATTACGCGCAGAAAAAAAGGATCTCAAG
AAGATCCTTTGATCTTTTCTACGGGGTCTGACGCTCAGTGGAACGAAAACTCACGTTAAGGGATTTTGGT
CATGAACAATAAAACTGTCTGCTTACATAAACAGTAATACAAGGGGTGTTATGAGCCATATTCAACGGGA
AACGTCTTGCTCTAGGCCGCGATTAAATTCCAACATGGATGCTGATTTATATGGGTATAAATGGGCTCGC
GATAATGTCGGGCAATCAGGTGCGACAATCTATCGATTGTATGGGAAGCCCGATGCGCCAGAGTTGTTTC
TGAAACATGGCAAAGGTAGCGTTGCCAATGATGTTACAGATGAGATGGTCAGACTAAACTGGCTGACGGA
ATTTATGCCTCTTCCGACCATCAAGCATTTTATCCGTACTCCTGATGATGCATGGTTACTCACCACTGCG
ATCCCCGGGAAAACAGCATTCCAGGTATTAGAAGAATATCCTGATTCAGGTGAAAATATTGTTGATGCGC
TGGCAGTGTTCCTGCGCCGGTTGCATTCGATTCCTGTTTGTAATTGTCCTTTTAACAGCGATCGCGTATT
TCGTCTCGCTCAGGCGCAATCACGAATGAATAACGGTTTGGTTGATGCGAGTGATTTTGATGACGAGCGT
AATGGCTGGCCTGTTGAACAAGTCTGGAAAGAAATGCATAAACTTTTGCCATTCTCACCGGATTCAGTCG
TCACTCATGGTGATTTCTCACTTGATAACCTTATTTTTGACGAGGGGAAATTAATAGGTTGTATTGATGT
TGGACGAGTCGGAATCGCAGACCGATACCAGGATCTTGCCATCCTATGGAACTGCCTCGGTGAGTTTTCT
CCTTCATTACAGAAACGGCTTTTTCAAAAATATGGTATTGATAATCCTGATATGAATAAATTGCAGTTTC
ATTTGATGCTCGATGAGTTTTTCTAAGAATTAATTCATGAGCGGATACATATTTGAATGTATTTAGAAAA
ATAAACAAATAGGGGTTCCGCGCACATTTCCCCGAAAAGTGCCACCTAAATTGTAAGCGTTAATATTTTG
TTAAAATTCGCGTTAAATTTTTGTTAAATCAGCTCATTTTTTAACCAATAGGCCGAAATCGGCAAAATCC
CTTATAAATCAAAAGAATAGACCGAGATAGGGT
[37 nt withheld, positions 5214-5250]
AAAGAACGTGGACTCCAACGTCAAAGG
[49 nt withheld, positions 5278-5326]
T
[91 nt withheld, positions 5328-5418]
G
[124 nt withheld, positions 5420-5543]
CCCATTCGCCA
