>Addgene plasmid #201023 | pET-28a(+)-6xHis-TEV-ORF9c | depositor partial sequence | sequence record 390307 | 6xHis-TEV-ORF9c
GCCACCATACCCACGCCGAAACAAGCGCTCATGAGCCCGAAGTGGCGAGCCCGATCTTCCCCATCGGTGA
TGTCGGCGATATAGGCGCCAGCAACCGCACCTGTGGCGCCGGTGATGCCGGCCACGATGCGTCCGGCGTA
GAGGATCGAGATCTCGATCCCGCGAAATTAATACGACTCACTATAGGGGAATTGTGAGCGGATAACAATT
CCCCTCTAGAAATAATTTTGTTTAACTTTAAGAAGGAGATATACCATGGGCAGCAGCCATCATCATCATC
ATCACAGCAGCGGCGAGAATCTTTATTTTCAGGGCCATATGCTACAATCATGTTATAATTTTTTAAAAGA
ACAACACTGCCAGAAGGCTAGCACCCAGAAGGGCGCAGAAGCGGCTGTGAAACCGCTGTTGGTTCCGCAT
CACGTCGTGGCCACCGTTCAGGAGATCCAACTGCAAGCGGCGGTTGGTGAACTGTTACTCTTGGAGTGGC
TGGCAATGGCGGTGATGCTGTTGCTGCTGTGTTGCTGCCTGACGGACTAAGGATCCGAATTCGAGCTCCG
TCGACAAGCTTGCGGCCGCACTCGAGCACCACCACCACCACCACTGAGATCCGGCTGCTAACAAAGCCCG
AAAGGAAGCTGAGTTGGCTGCTGCCACCGCTGAGCAATAACTAGCATAACCCCTTGGGGCCTCTAAACGG
GTCTTGAGGGGTTTTTTGCTGAAAGGAGGAACTATATCCGGAT
